>Addgene plasmid #83815 | recoverin2b | addgene full sequence | sequence record 171538 | Addgene NGS Result
GGTTACGTCACAAAACCTGAAGTGATTGAACTCAGCCAGGCCATTTTCAAACTCATCCCCAAAGACAAGC
AGACAAGTCTTCCCAACGATGAGAGCACGCCAGAGAAGAGAGCAGAGAAACTCTGGGCCATCTTTGACAA
AAAGGACAACGAACGAGTGGCAGAGGGGGAGTTCATTGAAGCCATCCAGTCAAGCGATGATGGTCTACGG
CTCATTCAGTATGATCATAAATGATGCGGCCGCAAAAAAAAAAGGGCGAATTCCAGCACACTGGCGGCCG
TTACTAGTGGATCCGAGCTCGGTACCAAGCTTGATGCATAGCTTGAGTATTCTATAGTGTCACCTAAATA
GCTTGGCGTAATCATGGTCATAGCTGTTTCCTGTGTGAAATTGTTATCCGCTCACAATTCCACACAACAT
ACGAGCCGGAAGCATAAAGTGTAAAGCCTGGGGTGCCTAATGAGTGAGCTAACTCACATTAATTGCGTTG
CGCTCACTGCCCGCTTTCCAGTCGGGAAACCTGTCGTGCCAGCTGCATTAATGAATCGGCCAACGCGCGG
GGAGAGGCGGTTTGCGTATTGGGCGCTCTTCCGCTTCCTCGCTCACTGACTCGCTGCGCTCGGTCGTTCG
GCTGCGGCGAGCGGTATCAGCTCACTCAAAGGCGGTAATACGGTTATCCACAGAATCAGGGGATAACGCA
GGAAAGAACATGTGAGCAAAAGGCCAGCAAAAGGCCAGGAACCGTAAAAAGGCCGCGTTGCTGGCGTTTT
TCCATAGGCTCCGCCCCCCTGACGAGCATCACAAAAATCGACGCTCAAGTCAGAGGTGGCGAAACCCGAC
AGGACTATAAAGATACCAGGCGTTTCCCCCTGGAAGCTCCCTCGTGCGCTCTCCTGTTCCGACCCTGCCG
CTTACCGGATACCTGTCCGCCTTTCTCCCTTCGGGAAGCGTGGCGCTTTCTCATAGCTCACGCTGTAGGT
ATCTCAGTTCGGTGTAGGTCGTTCGCTCCAAGCTGGGCTGTGTGCACGAACCCCCCGTTCAGCCCGACCG
CTGCGCCTTATCCGGTAACTATCGTCTTGAGTCCAACCCGGTAAGACACGACTTATCGCCACTGGCAGCA
GCCACTGGTAACAGGATTAGCAGAGCGAGGTATGTAGGCGGTGCTACAGAGTTCTTGAAGTGGTGGCCTA
ACTACGGCTACACTAGAAGAACAGTATTTGGTATCTGCGCTCTGCTGAAGCCAGTTACCTTCGGAAAAAG
AGTTGGTAGCTCTTGATCCGGCAAACAAACCACCGCTGGTAGCGGTGGTTTTTTTGTTTGCAAGCAGCAG
ATTACGCGCAGAAAAAAAGGATCTCAAGAAGATCCTTTGATCTTTTCTACGGGGTCTGACGCTCAGTGGA
ACGAAAACTCACGTTAAGGGATTTTGGTCATGAGATTATCAAAAAGGATCTTCACCTAGATCCTTTTAAA
TTAAAAATGAAGTTTTAAATCAATCTAAAGTATATATGAGTAAACTTGGTCTGACAGTTACCAATGCTTA
ATCAGTGAGGCACCTATCTCAGCGATCTGTCTATTTCGTTCATCCATAGTTGCCTGACTCCCCGTCGTGT
AGATAACTACGATACGGGAGGGCTTACCATCTGGCCCCAGTGCTGCAATGATACCGCGAGACCCACGCTC
ACCGGCTCCAGATTTATCAGCAATAAACCAGCCAGCCGGAAGGGCCGAGCGCAGAAGTGGTCCTGCAACT
TTATCCGCCTCCATCCAGTCTATTAATTGTTGCCGGGAAGCTAGAGTAAGTAGTTCGCCAGTTAATAGTT
TGCGCAACGTTGTTGCCATTGCTACAGGCATCGTGGTGTCACGCTCGTCGTTTGGTATGGCTTCATTCAG
CTCCGGTTCCCAACGATCAAGGCGAGTTACATGATCCCCCATGTTGTGCAAAAAAGCGGTTAGCTCCTTC
GGTCCTCCGATCGTTGTCAGAAGTAAGTTGGCCGCAGTGTTATCACTCATGGTTATGGCAGCACTGCATA
ATTCTCTTACTGTCATGCCATCCGTAAGATGCTTTTCTGTGACTGGTGAGTACTCAACCAAGTCATTCTG
AGAATAGTGTATGCGGCGACCGAGTTGCTCTTGCCCGGCGTCAATACGGGATAATACCGCGCCACATAGC
AGAACTTTAAAAGTGCTCATCATTGGAAAACGTTCTTCGGGGCGAAAACTCTCAAGGATCTTACCGCTGT
TGAGATCCAGTTCGATGTAACCCACTCGTGCACCCAACTGATCTTCAGCATCTTTTACTTTCACCAGCGT
TTCTGGGTGAGCAAAAACAGGAAGGCAAAATGCCGCAAAAAAGGGAATAAGGGCGACACGGAAATGTTGA
ATACTCATACTCTTCCTTTTTCAATTCAGAAGAACTCGTCAAGAAGGCGATAGAAGGCGATGCGCTGCGA
ATCGGGAGCGGCGATACCGTAAAGCACGAGGAAGCGGTCAGCCCATTCGCCGCCAAGCTCTTCAGCAATA
TCACGGGTAGCCAACGCTATGTCCTGATAGCGGTCCGCCACACCCAGCCGGCCACAGTCGATGAATCCAG
AAAAGCGGCCATTTTCCACCATGATATTCGGCAAGCAGGCATCGCCATGGGTCACGACGAGATCCTCGCC
GTCGGGCATGCGCGCCTTGAGCCTGGCGAACAGTTCGGCTGGCGCGAGCCCCTGATGCTCTTCGTCCAGA
TCATCCTGATCGACAAGACCGGCTTCCATCCGAGTACGTGCTCGCTCGATGCGATGTTTCGCTTGGTGGT
CGAATGGGCAGGTAGCCGGATCAAGCGTATGCAGCCGCCGCATTGCATCAGCCATGATGGATACTTTCTC
GGCAGGAGCAAGGTGGGATGACAGGAGATCCTGCCCCGGCACTTCGCCCAATAGCAGCCAGTCCCTTCCC
GCTTCAGTGACAACGTCGAGCACAGCTGCGCAAGGAACGCCCGTCGTGGCCAGCCACGATAGCCGCGCTG
CCTCGTCCTGCAGTTCATTCAGGGCACCGGACAGGTCGGTCTTGACAAAAAGAACCGGGCGCCCCTGCGC
TGACAGCCGGAACACGGCGGCATCAGAGCAGCCGATTGTCTGTTGTGCCCAGTCATAGCCGAATAGCCTC
TCCACCCAAGCGGCCGGAGAACCTGCGTGCAATCCATCTTGTTCAATCATGCGAAACGATCCTCATCCTG
TCTCTTGATCAGATCTTGATCCCCTGCGCCATCAGATCCTTGGCGGCAAGAAAGCCATCCAGTTTACTTT
GCAGGGCTTCCCAACCTTACCAGAGGGCGCCCCAGCTGGCAATTCCGGTTCGCTTGCTGTCCATAAAACC
GCCCAGTCTAGCTATCGCCATGTAAGCCCACTGCAAGCTACCTGCTTTCTCTTTGCGCTTGCGTTTTCCC
TTGTCCAGATAGCCCAGTAGCTGACATTCATCCGGGGTCAGCACCGTTTCTGCGGACTGGCTTTCTACGT
GTTCCGCTTCCTTTAGCAGCCCTTGCGCCCTGAATTTTGTTAAAATTCGCGTTAAATTTTTGTTAAATCA
GCTCATTTTTTAACCAATAGGCCGAAATCGGCAAAATCCCTTATAAATCAAAAGAATAGACCGAGATAGG
GT
[37 nt withheld, positions 3643-3679]
AAAGAACGTGGACTCCAACGTCAAAGG
[49 nt withheld, positions 3707-3755]
T
[91 nt withheld, positions 3757-3847]
G
[124 nt withheld, positions 3849-3972]
CCATTCGCCATTCAGGCTGCGCAACTGTTGGGAAGGGCGATCGGTGCGGGCCTCTTCGCTATTACGCCAG
CTGGCGAAAGGGGGATGTGCTGCAAGGCGATTAAGTTGGGTAACGCCAGGGTTTTCCCAGTCACGACGTT
GTAAAACGACGGCCAGTGAATTGTAATACGACTCACTATAGGGCGAATTGGGCCCTCTAGATGCATGCTC
GAGCGGCCGCCAGTGTGATGGATATCTGCAGAATTCGCCCTTAAAAACATATGGGAAACGCACAGAGCGG
AGGGATTCCCAGAGAAATCCTGGATGACCTGAAGCTCACCACCAGGTTCTCCGAATCTGAGATCACCCAG
TGGTATGAGAACTTCCAGAAGCAGTGTCCTACAGGTCGCATCACACTGCAGCAGTTCGAGGAGATCTACG
GTAAATTCTTCCCTGACAGCGATGCCACCACTTACGCCCAACACGTTTTCCGCTCCTTTGATGCCAATGA
CGATGGAACGTTAGACTTTAAGGAGTACGTTGTGGCTCTTCACATGACCCCCTCGGGCAAGTCCACCCTA
AAGCTGGAGTGGGCCTTCTCACTGTTTGATGTGGACAAGAAC
Features (pLannotate 1.2.2; 14 found; start..end, strand, type, name):
    331..349     -  promoter       SP6 promoter: promoter for bacteriophage SP6 RNA polymerase
    391..407     -  protein_bind   lac operator: The lac repressor binds to the lac operator to inhibit transcription in E. coli. This inhibition can be relieved by adding lactose or isopropyl-β-D-thiogalactopyranoside (IPTG). lac repressor encoded by lacI
    415..445     -  promoter       lac promoter: promoter for the E. coli lac operon
    460..481     -  protein_bind   CAP binding site: CAP binding activates transcription in the presence of cAMP. E. coli catabolite activator protein
    494..586     -  CDS            lacI (fragment): lac repressor; lacI; The lac repressor binds to the lac operator to inhibit transcription in E. coli. This inhibition can be relieved by adding lactose or isopropyl-β-D-thiogalactopyranoside (IPTG).
    769..1357    -  rep_origin     ori: high-copy-number ColE1/pMB1/pBR322/pUC origin of replication
   1528..2388    -  CDS            AmpR: β-lactamase; bla; confers resistance to ampicillin, carbenicillin, and related antibiotics
   2389..2405    -  promoter       AmpR promoter (fragment): bla
   2409..3200    -  CDS            neo: KKA2_KLEPN - Also known as kan, nptII. Experimental evidence at protein level: Swiss-Prot protein existence level 1. Resistance to kanamycin, neomycin, paromomycin, ribostamycin, butirosin and gentamicin B. From Klebsiella pneumoniae.
   3232..3531    -  CDS            tnpA (fragment): TN5P_ECOLX - Also known as tnp. Experimental evidence at protein level: Swiss-Prot protein existence level 1. Mediates transposition of transposon Tn5 by a 'cut and paste' mechanism. First, the monomeric transposase binds the 19 bp inverted DNA repeats flanking the transposon. Then, dimerization of the DNA- bound transposase creates a synaptic DNA complex. After nicking of the first DNA strand, excision of the transposon proceeds through a series of intermediates. The transposase then mediates the insertion of the transposon at a new site by strand transfer. The activity of the wild- type tran
   3544..3972    -  rep_origin     f1 ori (sequence partly withheld): f1 bacteriophage origin of replication; arrow indicates direction of (+) strand synthesis
   3976..4133    -  CDS            lacZα (fragment): LacZα fragment of β-galactosidase; lacZ fragment
   4136..4154    +  promoter       T7 promoter: promoter for bacteriophage T7 RNA polymerase
   4233..258     +  CDS            RCVRN (across the origin): RECO_HUMAN - Also known as RCV1. Experimental evidence at protein level: Swiss-Prot protein existence level 1. Acts as a calcium sensor and regulates phototransduction of cone and rod photoreceptor cells (By similarity). Modulates light sensitivity of cone photoreceptor in dark and dim conditions (By similarity). In response to high Ca(2+) levels induced by low light levels, prolongs RHO/rhodopsin activation in rod photoreceptor cells by binding to and inhibiting GRK1-mediated phosphorylation of RHO/rhodopsin (By similarity). Plays a role in scotopic vision/enhances vision in dim light by enha
