[The description below was written by a language model from this plasmid's Addgene catalogue record and pLannotate feature annotations shown in this document.]
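Description:
recoverin2b is a pCRII-TOPO-based cloning plasmid carrying the zebrafish (Danio rerio) recoverin2b coding sequence (gene rcvrn3, also called rcv2b), inserted by TOPO cloning. The catalogue lists a 576 bp insert in a 3,973 bp backbone for a total of 4,549 bp, while the sequenced record is slightly longer at 4,574 nt. The plasmid is maintained in E. coli at high copy through a ColE1/pUC-type origin and is selected with ampicillin via the β-lactamase gene. The backbone also carries a neo/kanamycin resistance gene with adjacent Tn5-derived remnants, and an f1 origin that allows single-stranded DNA production.

The insert is annotated by similarity to human recoverin (RCVRN), a calcium sensor that regulates phototransduction in rod and cone photoreceptors. This label reflects homology matching only, as the recorded species is zebrafish. The insert spans the numbering origin of the circular sequence and sits within the interrupted lacZα region, downstream of a T7 promoter in the sense orientation. An SP6 promoter faces it from the opposite side, next to the lac promoter, lac operator and CAP binding site of the backbone. This opposing phage promoter arrangement permits in vitro transcription of either strand: T7 gives sense RNA and SP6 gives antisense RNA, as is typically used for in situ hybridisation probes.

The catalogue classes the vector as bacterial expression with the purpose of expressing zebrafish recoverin2b. However, no epitope tags, eukaryotic promoters or dedicated translation signals are annotated, and the record does not specify the exact downstream application. The associated study concerns the role of recoverin in cone photoresponse recovery.
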