Addgene plasmid #83815: recoverin2b
Purpose: express zebrafish recoverin2b
Depositing lab: Stephan Neuhauss. Depositing organization: University of Zurich. Publication: Recoverin depletion accelerates cone photoresponse recovery. Zang J, Keim J, Kastenhuber E, Gesemann M, Neuhauss SC. Open Biol. 2015 Aug;5(8). pii: 150086. doi: 10.1098/rsob.150086. PubMed 26246494.
Backbone
  Vector backbone: pCRII-TOPO
  Backbone manufacturer: invitrogen
  Backbone size w/o insert (bp): 3973
  Total vector size (bp): 4549
  Vector type: Bacterial Expression
Growth in bacteria
  Bacterial resistance: Ampicillin, 100 μg/mL
  Growth temperature: 37°C
  Growth strain: DH5alpha
  Copy number: High Copy
Gene/Insert
  Gene/Insert name: recoverin2b
  Species: D. rerio (zebrafish)
  Insert size (bp): 576
  GenBank ID: KT325593
  Entrez Gene: rcvrn3 (a.k.a. rcv2b, zgc:73075)
  Cloning method: TOPO Cloning
  Sequencing primers: 5′ CACTCAGACAGAAGTCAT; 3′ GTAGACCATCATCGCTTG
Terms and licenses: Academic/Nonprofit Terms; Industry Terms: Not Available to Industry
How to cite: recoverin2b was a gift from Stephan Neuhauss (Addgene plasmid # 83815 ; http://n2t.net/addgene:83815 ; RRID:Addgene_83815)
