>Addgene plasmid #83815 | recoverin2b | depositor partial sequence | sequence record 160132 | recoverin2b sequence 576 bps
ATGGGAAACGCACAGAGCGGAGGGATTCCCAGAGAAATCCTGGATGACCTGAAGCTCACCACCAGGTTCT
CCGAATCTGAGATCACCCAGTGGTATGAGAACTTCCAGAAGCAGTGTCCTACAGGTCGCATCACACTGCA
GCAGTTCGAGGAGATCTACGGTAAATTCTTCCCTGACAGCGATGCCACCACTTACGCCCAACACGTTTTC
CGCTCCTTTGATGCCAATGACGATGGAACGTTAGACTTTAAGGAGTACGTTGTGGCTCTTCACATGACCC
CCTCGGGCAAGTCCACCCTAAAGCTGGAGTGGGCCTTCTCACTGTTTGATGTGGACAAGAACGGTTACGT
CACAAAACCTGAAGTGATTGAACTCAGCCAGGCCATTTTCAAACTCATCCCCAAAGACAAGCAGACAAGT
CTTCCCAACGATGAGAGCACGCCAGAGAAGAGAGCAGAGAAACTCTGGGCCATCTTTGACAAAAAGGACA
ACGAACGAGTGGCAGAGGGGGAGTTCATTGAAGCCATCCAGTCAAGCGATGATGGTCTACGGCTCATTCA
GTATGATCATAAATGA
